>Addgene plasmid #230993 | pCS2+ 3xFLAG-FEM1B WT | addgene full sequence | sequence record 457778 | Addgene NGS Result
AGTTCGCCAGTTAATAGTTTGCGCAACGTTGTTGCCATTGCTACAGGCATCGTGGTGTCACGCTCGTCGT
TTGGTATGGCTTCATTCAGCTCCGGTTCCCAACGATCAAGGCGAGTTACATGATCCCCCATGTTGTGCAA
AAAAGCGGTTAGCTCCTTCGGTCCTCCGATCGTTGTCAGAAGTAAGTTGGCCGCAGTGTTATCACTCATG
GTTATGGCAGCACTGCATAATTCTCTTACTGTCATGCCATCCGTAAGATGCTTTTCTGTGACTGGTGAGT
ACTCAACCAAGTCATTCTGAGAATAGTGTATGCGGCGACCGAGTTGCTCTTGCCCGGCGTCAATACGGGA
TAATACCGCGCCACATAGCAGAACTTTAAAAGTGCTCATCATTGGAAAACGTTCTTCGGGGCGAAAACTC
TCAAGGATCTTACCGCTGTTGAGATCCAGTTCGATGTAACCCACTCGTGCACCCAACTGATCTTCAGCAT
CTTTTACTTTCACCAGCGTTTCTGGGTGAGCAAAAACAGGAAGGCAAAATGCCGCAAAAAAGGGAATAAG
GGCGACACGGAAATGTTGAATACTCATACTCTTCCTTTTTCAATATTATTGAAGCATTTATCAGGGTTAT
TGTCTCATGAGCGGATACATATTTGAATGTATTTAGAAAAATAAACAAATAGGGGTTCCGCGCACATTTC
CCCGAAAAGTGCCACCTAAATTGTAAGCGTTAATATTTTGTTAAAATTCGCGTTAAATTTTTGTTAAATC
AGCTCATTTTTTAACCAATAGGCCGAAATCGGCAAAATCCCTTATAAATCAAAAGAATAGACCGAGATAG
GGT
[37 nt withheld, positions 844-880]
AAAGAACGTGGACTCCAACGTCAAAGG
[49 nt withheld, positions 908-956]
T
[91 nt withheld, positions 958-1048]
G
[124 nt withheld, positions 1050-1173]
CCCATTCGCCATTCAGGCTGCGCAACTGTTGGGAAGGGCGATCGGTGCGGGCCTCTTCGCTATTACGCCA
GTCGACCGCCAATTCAATATGGCGTATATGGACTCATGCCAATTCAATATGGTGGATCTGGACCTGTGCC
AATTCAATATGGCGTATATGGACTCGTGCCAATTCAATATGGTGGATCTGGACCCCAGCCAATTCAATAT
GGCGGACTTGGCACCATGCCAATTCAATATGGCGGACCTGGCACTGTGCCAACTGGGGAGGGGTCTACTT
GGCACGGTGCCAAGTTTGAGGAGGGGTCTTGGCCCTGTGCCAAGTCCGCCATATTGAATTGGCATGGTGC
CAATAATGGCGGCCATATTGGCTATATGCCAGGATCAATATATAGGCAATATCCAATATGGCCCTATGCC
AATATGGCTATTGGCCAGGTTCAATACTATGTATTGGCCCTATGCCATATAGTATTCCATATATGGGTTT
TCCTATTGACGTAGATAGCCCCTCCCAATGGGCGGTCCCATATACCATATATGGGGCTTCCTAATACCGC
CCATAGCCACTCCCCCATTGACGTCAATGGTCTCTATATATGGTCTTTCCTATTGACGTCATATGGGCGG
TCCTATTGACGTATATGGCGCCTCCCCCATTGACGTCAATTACGGTAAATGGCCCGCCTGGCTCAATGCC
CATTGACGTCAATAGGACCACCCACCATTGACGTCAATGGGATGGCTCATTGCCCATTCATATCCGTTCT
CACGCCCCCTATTGACGTCAATGACGGTAAATGGCCCACTTGGCAGTACATCAATATCTATTAATAGTAA
CTTGGCAAGTACATTACTATTGGAAGTACGCCAGGGTACATTGGCAGTACTCCCATTGACGTCAATGGCG
GTAAATGGCCCGCGATGGCTGCCAAGTACATCCCCATTGACGTCAATGGGGAGGGGCAATGACGCAAATG
GGCGTTCCATTGACGTAAATGGGCGGTAGGCGTGCCTAATGGGAGGTCTATATAAGCAATGCTCGTTTAG
GGAACCGCCATTCTGCCTGGGGACGTCGGAGCAAGCTTGATTTAGGTGACACTATAGAATACAAGCTACT
TGTTCTTTTTGCAGGATCCGCCACCATGGACTACAAAGACCATGACGGTGATTATAAAGATCATGACATC
GATTACAAGGATGACGATGACAAGGGCGGAGGAGTCGACATGGAGGGCCTGGCTGGCTATGTGTACAAGG
CGGCCAGCGAGGGCAAGGTGCTCACTCTGGCTGCCTTGCTCCTTAACCGGTCAGAGAGCGATATCCGCTA
CCTGCTGGGCTATGTCAGTCAGCAGGGAGGACAGCGCTCCACACCCCTCATCATCGCAGCCCGCAATGGG
CACGCCAAGGTGGTGCGCTTGCTGTTAGAACACTACCGTGTGCAGACCCAGCAGACCGGCACCGTCCGCT
TCGACGGGTATGTCATTGACGGTGCCACTGCTCTTTGGTGTGCTGCGGGAGCCGGACATTTTGAAGTTGT
TAAACTTCTAGTCAGCCATGGAGCCAACGTGAACCACACCACAGTCACTAACTCAACTCCATTGCGGGCA
GCATGCTTTGATGGCAGACTGGACATTGTGAAATATTTGGTTGAAAATAATGCCAATATCAGCATTGCCA
ACAAGTATGACAACACCTGCCTAATGATCGCAGCATATAAAGGGCACACTGATGTGGTCAGATACCTCTT
AGAACAACGTGCTGATCCCAATGCTAAAGCACACTGTGGAGCCACAGCTTTGCACTTTGCAGCCGAAGCT
GGTCACATTGACATTGTGAAAGAACTGATAAAATGGAGAGCTGCAATAGTGGTGAATGGCCATGGGATGA
CACCATTGAAGGTGGCCGCTGAAAGCTGTAAAGCTGATGTCGTTGAACTGTTGCTCTCTCATGCTGATTG
TGACCGCAGAAGTCGGATTGAAGCCTTGGAGCTCTTGGGTGCCTCCTTTGCAAATGATCGTGAGAACTAT
GACATCATGAAGACATACCACTATTTATATTTAGCTATGTTGGAGAGATTTCAGGATGGTGACAACATTC
TTGAAAAAGAGGTTCTCCCACCCATCCATGCTTATGGGAACAGAACTGAGTGTAGGAACCCACAGGAATT
GGAGGCTATTCGGCAAGACAGAGATGCTCTTCACATGGAGGGCCTTATAGTTCGGGAACGGATTTTAGGT
GCTGACAACATTGATGTTTCCCACCCCATCATTTACAGAGGGGCTGTCTATGCTGATAACATGGAGTTCG
AGCAGTGCATCAAATTGTGGCTCCACGCACTACACCTGAGGCAGAAAGGTAACAGGAATACCCACAAAGA
TCTGCTTCGGTTTGCTCAAGTCTTCTCTCAGATGATACACCTCAATGAAGCTGTGAAGGCCCCAGACATA
GAGTGCGTTTTGAGATGCAGTGTCTTGGAAATAGAGCAGAGCATGAACAGAGTTAAAAATATCTCCGATG
CCGACGTCCACAGTGCCATGGATAACTATGAGTGTAACCTCTATACCTTTCTGTACCTCGTGTGCATCTC
CACCAAGACACAGTGTAGCGAAGAAGATCAGTGCAGAATTAACAAGCAGATCTACAACCTGATTCACCTG
GACCCCAGAACACGGGAAGGTTTTTCCTTGCTACACCTGGCTGTCAACTCGAACACACCAGTTGATGATT
TCCATACTAACGATGTCTGCAGCTTTCCCAACGCTCTGGTCACAAAGCTCCTGCTGGACTGTGGCGCTGA
GGTAAATGCAGTGGACAATGAGGGGAACAGTGCCCTCCACATTATCGTCCAGTACAACAGGCCCATCAGT
GATTTTCTGACTTTGCACTCCATCATCATCAGCCTTGTGGAGGCTGGAGCTCACACCGACATGACAAACA
AGCAGAATAAAACTCCGCTAGACAAAAGTACAACTGGGGTGTCTGAAATACTACTTAAAACTCAGATGAA
GATGAGCCTCAAGTGCCTGGCTGCCCGAGCAGTTCGGGCTAATGACATTAACTACCAAGACCAGATCCCC
CGGACTCTTGAAGAGTTTGTTGGATTTCATTAATCTAGAACTATAGTGAGTCGTATTACGTAGATCCAGA
CATGATAAGATACATTGATGAGTTTGGACAAACCACAACTAGAATGCAGTGAAAAAAATGCTTTATTTGT
GAAATTTGTGATGCTATTGCTTTATTTGTAACCATTATAAGCTGCAATAAACAAGTTAACAACAACAATT
GCATTCATTTTATGTTTCAGGTTCAGGGGGAGGTGTGGGAGGTTTTTTAATTCGCGGCCGCGGCGCCAAT
GCATTGGGCCCGGTACCCAGCTTTTGTTCCCTTTAGTGAGGGTTAATTGCGCGCTTGGCGTAATCATGGT
CATAGCTGTTTCCTGTGTGAAATTGTTATCCGCTCACAATTCCACACAACATACGAGCCGGGAGCATAAA
GTGTAAAGCCTGGGGTGCCTAATGAGTGAGCTAACTCACATTAATTGCGTTGCGCTCACTGCCCGCTTTC
CAGTCGGGAAACCTGTCGTGCCAGCTGCATTAATGAATCGGCCAACGCGCGGGGAGAGGCGGTTTGCGTA
TTGGGCGCTCTTCCGCTTCCTCGCTCACTGACTCGCTGCGCTCGGTCGTTCGGCTGCGGCGAGCGGTATC
AGCTCACTCAAAGGCGGTAATACGGTTATCCACAGAATCAGGGGATAACGCAGGAAAGAACATGTGAGCA
AAAGGCCAGCAAAAGGCCAGGAACCGTAAAAAGGCCGCGTTGCTGGCGTTTTTCCATAGGCTCCGCCCCC
CTGACGAGCATCACAAAAATCGACGCTCAAGTCAGAGGTGGCGAAACCCGACAGGACTATAAAGATACCA
GGCGTTTCCCCCTGGAAGCTCCCTCGTGCGCTCTCCTGTTCCGACCCTGCCGCTTACCGGATACCTGTCC
GCCTTTCTCCCTTCGGGAAGCGTGGCGCTTTCTCATAGCTCACGCTGTAGGTATCTCAGTTCGGTGTAGG
TCGTTCGCTCCAAGCTGGGCTGTGTGCACGAACCCCCCGTTCAGCCCGACCGCTGCGCCTTATCCGGTAA
CTATCGTCTTGAGTCCAACCCGGTAAGACACGACTTATCGCCACTGGCAGCAGCCACTGGTAACAGGATT
AGCAGAGCGAGGTATGTAGGCGGTGCTACAGAGTTCTTGAAGTGGTGGCCTAACTACGGCTACACTAGAA
GAACAGTATTTGGTATCTGCGCTCTGCTGAAGCCAGTTACCTTCGGAAAAAGAGTTGGTAGCTCTTGATC
CGGCAAACAAACCACCGCTGGTAGCGGTGGTTTTTTTGTTTGCAAGCAGCAGATTACGCGCAGAAAAAAA
GGATCTCAAGAAGATCCTTTGATCTTTTCTACGGGGTCTGACGCTCAGTGGAACGAAAACTCACGTTAAG
GGATTTTGGTCATGAGATTATCAAAAAGGATCTTCACCTAGATCCTTTTAAATTAAAAATGAAGTTTTAA
ATCAATCTAAAGTATATATGAGTAAACTTGGTCTGACAGTTACCAATGCTTAATCAGTGAGGCACCTATC
TCAGCGATCTGTCTATTTCGTTCATCCATAGTTGCCTGACTCCCCGTCGTGTAGATAACTACGATACGGG
AGGGCTTACCATCTGGCCCCAGTGCTGCAATGATACCGCGAGACCCACGCTCACCGGCTCCAGATTTATC
AGCAATAAACCAGCCAGCCGGAAGGGCCGAGCGCAGAAGTGGTCCTGCAACTTTATCCGCCTCCATCCAG
TCTATTAATTGTTGCCGGGAAGCTAGAGTAAGT
Features (pLannotate 1.2.2; 16 found; start..end, strand, type, name):
    588..692     -  promoter       AmpR promoter: bla
    745..1173    -  rep_origin     f1 ori (sequence partly withheld): f1 bacteriophage origin of replication; arrow indicates direction of (+) strand synthesis
   1178..1244    -  CDS            lacZα (fragment): LacZα fragment of β-galactosidase; lacZ fragment
   1251..2228    +  promoter       CMV IE94 promoter: enhancer/promoter region of simian cytomegalovirus major immediate early transcription unit IE94
   2263..2281    +  promoter       SP6 promoter: promoter for bacteriophage SP6 RNA polymerase
   2322..2387    +  CDS            3xFLAG: three tandem FLAG® epitope tags, followed by an enterokinase cleavage site
   2403..4283    +  CDS            Fem1b: FEM1B_MOUSE - Also known as F1aa, Kiaa0396. Experimental evidence at protein level: Swiss-Prot protein existence level 1. Component of an E3 ubiquitin-protein ligase complex, in which it may act as a substrate recognition subunit. Involved in apoptosis by acting as a death receptor-associated protein that mediates apoptosis. Also involved in glucose homeostasis in pancreatic islet. Functions as an adapter/mediator in replication stress-induced signaling that leads to the activation of CHEK1 (By similarity). From Mus musculus (Mouse).
   4294..4311    -  promoter       T7 promoter (fragment): promoter for bacteriophage T7 RNA polymerase
   4316..4450    -  polyA_signal   SV40 poly(A) signal: SV40 polyadenylation signal
   4563..4581    -  promoter       T3 promoter: promoter for bacteriophage T3 RNA polymerase
   4626..4642    -  protein_bind   lac operator: The lac repressor binds to the lac operator to inhibit transcription in E. coli. This inhibition can be relieved by adding lactose or isopropyl-β-D-thiogalactopyranoside (IPTG). lac repressor encoded by lacI
   4650..4680    -  promoter       lac promoter: promoter for the E. coli lac operon
   4695..4716    -  protein_bind   CAP binding site: CAP binding activates transcription in the presence of cAMP. E. coli catabolite activator protein
   4729..4821    -  CDS            lacI (fragment): lac repressor; lacI; The lac repressor binds to the lac operator to inhibit transcription in E. coli. This inhibition can be relieved by adding lactose or isopropyl-β-D-thiogalactopyranoside (IPTG).
   5004..5592    -  rep_origin     ori: high-copy-number ColE1/pMB1/pBR322/pUC origin of replication
   5763..587     -  CDS            AmpR (across the origin): β-lactamase; bla; confers resistance to ampicillin, carbenicillin, and related antibiotics
