[The description below was written by a language model from this plasmid's Addgene catalogue record and pLannotate feature annotations shown in this document.]
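Description:
pCS2+ 3xFLAG-FEM1B WT is a mammalian expression plasmid of about 6.0 kb, built on the pCS2+ backbone for transient overexpression of wild-type mouse FEM1B. It is propagated in E. coli through a high-copy ColE1/pUC-type origin and selected with ampicillin via the β-lactamase gene and its native promoter. An f1 phage origin is also present, along with remnants of the parental cloning vector: lacZα and lacI fragments, the lac promoter and operator, and a CAP binding site. These remnants have no role in expression of the insert.

The expression cassette is driven by the simian cytomegalovirus IE94 enhancer/promoter, a strong constitutive element in many vertebrate cells. It is followed by an SP6 promoter, which in pCS2+ vectors also allows in vitro transcription of sense RNA from the insert. Downstream lies an N-terminal 3xFLAG epitope, which includes an enterokinase cleavage site. It is joined to the Fem1b coding sequence, and the transcript ends at an SV40 polyadenylation signal. A T7 promoter fragment and a T3 promoter flank the poly(A) region in the reverse orientation. The catalogue lists the insert as 1184 bp, whereas the annotated Fem1b coding region spans roughly 1.9 kb, so the listed insert size appears to understate what is in the sequenced plasmid.

FEM1B is annotated as a substrate-recognition subunit of an E3 ubiquitin ligase complex. The FLAG tag allows detection and immunoprecipitation of the overexpressed protein. The "WT" label implies that the construct is a wild-type reference, although the record does not describe any mutant counterparts. The associated study concerns cellular sensing of reductive stress.
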