Addgene plasmid #230993: pCS2+ 3xFLAG-FEM1B WT
Purpose: Transient overexpression of mouse FEM1B in mammalian cells
Depositing lab: Michael Rape. Depositing organization: University of California, Berkeley. Publication: A Cellular Mechanism to Detect and Alleviate Reductive Stress. Manford AG, Rodriguez-Perez F, Shih KY, Shi Z, Berdan CA, Choe M, Titov DV, Nomura DK, Rape M. Cell. 2020 Oct 1;183(1):46-61.e21. doi: 10.1016/j.cell.2020.08.034. Epub 2020 Sep 16. PubMed 32941802.
Backbone
  Vector backbone: pCS2+
  Vector type: Mammalian Expression
Growth in bacteria
  Bacterial resistance: Ampicillin, 100 μg/mL
  Growth temperature: 37°C
  Growth strain: DH5alpha
  Copy number: Unknown
Gene/Insert
  Gene/Insert name: FEM1B
  Species: M. musculus (mouse)
  Insert size (bp): 1184
  Entrez Gene: Fem1b (a.k.a. mKIAA0396)
  Tag / fusion protein: 3xFLAG (N terminal on insert)
  Cloning method: Gibson Cloning
  Sequencing primers: 5′ ATTTAGGTGACACTATAG
Terms and licenses: Academic/Nonprofit Terms; Industry Terms: Not Available to Industry
How to cite: pCS2+ 3xFLAG-FEM1B WT was a gift from Michael Rape (Addgene plasmid # 230993 ; http://n2t.net/addgene:230993 ; RRID:Addgene_230993)
